>Addgene plasmid #67546 | pCfB2375 | depositor full sequence | sequence record 116391 | pCfB2375 sequence 5897 bps
CAACGGAATGCGTGCGATCGCGTGCATTCATCCGCTCTAACCGAAAAGGAAGGAGTTAGACAACCTGAAG
TCTAGGTCCCTATTTATTTTTTTATAGTTATGTTAGTATTAAGAACGTTATTTATATTTCAAATTTTTCT
TTTTTTTCTGTACAGACGCGTGTACGCATGTAACATTATACTGAAAACCTTGCTTGAGAAGGTTTTGGGA
CGCTCGAAGATCGCGTCAGCTGAAGCTTCGTACGCTGCAGGTCGACAACCCTTAATATAACTTCGTATAA
TGTATGCTATACGAAGTTATTAGGTCTAGAGATCTGTTTAGCTTGCCTCGTCCCCGCCGGGTCACCCGGC
CAGCGACATGGAGGCCCAGAATACCCTCCTTGACAGTCTTGACGTGCGCAGCTCAGGGGCATGATGTGAC
TGTCGCCCGTACATTTAGCCCATACATCCCCATGTATAATCATTTGCATCCATACATTTTGATGGCCGCA
CGGCGCGAAGCAAAAATTACGGCTCCTCGCTGCAGACCTGCGAGCAGGGAAACGCTCCCCTCACAGACGC
GTTGAATTGTCCCCACGCCGCGCCCCTGTAGAGAAATATAAAAGGTTAGGATTTGCCACTGAGGTTCTTC
TTTCATATACTTCCTTTTAAAATCTTGCTAGGATACAGTTCTCACATCACATCCGAACATAAACAACCAT
GGGTACCACTCTTGACGACACGGCTTACCGGTACCGCACCAGTGTCCCGGGGGACGCCGAGGCCATCGAG
GCACTGGATGGGTCCTTCACCACCGACACCGTTTTCCGCGTCACCGCCACCGGGGACGGCTTCACCCTGC
GGGAGGTGCCGGTGGACCCGCCCCTGACCAAGGTGTTCCCCGACGACGAATCGGACGACGAATCGGACGA
CGGGGAGGACGGCGACCCGGACTCCCGGACGTTCGTCGCGTACGGGGACGACGGCGACCTGGCGGGCTTC
GTGGTCGTCTCGTACTCCGGCTGGAACCGCCGGCTGACCGTCGAGGACATCGAGGTCGCCCCGGAGCACC
GGGGGCACGGGGTCGGGCGCGCGTTGATGGGGCTCGCGACGGAGTTCGCCCGCGAGCGGGGCGCCGGGCA
CCTCTGGCTGGAGGTCACCAACGTCAACGCACCGGCGATCCACGCGTACCGGCGGATGGGGTTCACCCTC
TGCGGCCTGGACACCGCCCTGTACGACGGCACCGCCTCGGACGGCGAGCAGGCGCTCTACATGAGCATGC
CCTGCCCCTAATCAGTACTGACAATAAAAAGATTCTTGTTTTCAAGAACTTGTCATTTGTATAGTTTTTT
TATATTGTAGTTGTTCTATTTTAATCAAATGTTAGCGTGATTTATATTTTTTTTCGCCTCGACATCATCT
GCCCAGATGCGAAGTTAAGTGCGCAGAAAGTAATATCATGCGTCAATCGTATGTGAATGCTGGTCGCTAT
ACTGCTGTCGATTCGATACTAACGCCGCCATCCAGTGTCGAAAACGAGCTCTCGAGAACCCTTAATATAA
CTTCGTATAATGTATGCTATACGAAGTTATTAGGTGATATCAGATCCACTAGTGGCCTATGCACCCAATT
CGCCCTATAGTGAGTCGTATTACGCGCGCTCACTGGCCGTCGTTTTACAACGTCGTGACTGGGAAAACCC
TGGCGTTACCCCTGCAGGACTAGTGCTGAGGCATTAATCTTCCACGGAATACCAAGCCCATTGCAATGCG
ATGTTAGTTTAGTGGAGTTTCTTGGCATTGGCAAATCTCTGCTAAATGCTGCGTACAGACGGAAACTCAC
ACCGCCGCGAAAACTGGTCAGTGGCAAAAAAAAAAAAAATTAAAAAAATAAAAAATAACTATTACGTATG
ATACTGTTTCTGGTAGTTGATATGAGGTTGGTGTTGTATATTGTACGTTTTAGGAACAGGGAAGTGAATA
TTATTTACTCTGCTGCACATTCTGGCTAGGTCGAAGCCGGAACCTGAGATGACGCCGCGCTAGAACTATG
GACCAAGCTGTTGACAATGTTTAGATGGTGATGCACTACCCTGTGCGGGGAGTGGCCACGAACGCGAGCG
GAAGGTGCGGGTGTTGCGGGAATTGCGGGAGGTTCTTCGCTAAGCGTGAGGGTTGCTAGTTGGGGCGGCG
GGGTTTCCCTAAGTGTAAATAGGGCCTCGCCGCTGGCACATGAGTGCGCCGGAGGAGGCGGCGGAGGCGA
CGACGCTAAAACCGTGGCCGTTGGGGAAGGATGGGCGGCTATATCTACCATTGACCTGATGGGGACTCGG
CTCTTAAGGAATGGGTTTGAGGTGGGTGTGGATTAAGACCTCAGCGCGGCCGCAAATTTAAATAAAATGA
AGTGAAGTTCCTATACTTTCTAGAGAATAGGAACTTCTATAGTGAGTCGAATAAGGGCGACACAAAATTT
ATTCTAAATGCATAATAAATACTGATAACATCTTATAGTTTGTATTATATTTTGTATTATCGTTGACATG
TATAATTTTGATATCAAAAACTGATTTTCCCTTTATTATTTTCGAGATTTATTTTCTTAATTCTCTTTAA
CAAACTAGAAATATTGTATATACAAAAAATCATAAATAATAGATGAATAGTTTAATTATAGGTGTTCATC
AATCGAAAAAGCAACGTATCTTATTTAAAGTGCGTTGCTTTTTTCTCATTTATAAGGTTAAATAATTCTC
ATATATCAAGCAAAGTGACAGGCGCCCTTAAATATTCTGACAAATGCTCTTTCCCTAAACTCCCCCCATA
AAAAAACCCGCCGAAGCGGGTTTTTACGTTATTTGCGGATTAACGATTACTCGTTATCAGAACCGCCCAG
GGGGCCCGAGCTTAAGACTGGCCGTCGTTTTACAACACAGAAAGAGTTTGTAGAAACGCAAAAAGGCCAT
CCGTCAGGGGCCTTCTGCTTAGTTTGATGCCTGGCAGTTCCCTACTCTCGCCTTCCGCTTCCTCGCTCAC
TGACTCGCTGCGCTCGGTCGTTCGGCTGCGGCGAGCGGTATCAGCTCACTCAAAGGCGGTAATACGGTTA
TCCACAGAATCAGGGGATAACGCAGGAAAGAACATGTGAGCAAAAGGCCAGCAAAAGGCCAGGAACCGTA
AAAAGGCCGCGTTGCTGGCGTTTTTCCATAGGCTCCGCCCCCCTGACGAGCATCACAAAAATCGACGCTC
AAGTCAGAGGTGGCGAAACCCGACAGGACTATAAAGATACCAGGCGTTTCCCCCTGGAAGCTCCCTCGTG
CGCTCTCCTGTTCCGACCCTGCCGCTTACCGGATACCTGTCCGCCTTTCTCCCTTCGGGAAGCGTGGCGC
TTTCTCATAGCTCACGCTGTAGGTATCTCAGTTCGGTGTAGGTCGTTCGCTCCAAGCTGGGCTGTGTGCA
CGAACCCCCCGTTCAGCCCGACCGCTGCGCCTTATCCGGTAACTATCGTCTTGAGTCCAACCCGGTAAGA
CACGACTTATCGCCACTGGCAGCAGCCACTGGTAACAGGATTAGCAGAGCGAGGTATGTAGGCGGTGCTA
CAGAGTTCTTGAAGTGGTGGGCTAACTACGGCTACACTAGAAGAACAGTATTTGGTATCTGCGCTCTGCT
GAAGCCAGTTACCTTCGGAAAAAGAGTTGGTAGCTCTTGATCCGGCAAACAAACCACCGCTGGTAGCGGT
GGTTTTTTTGTTTGCAAGCAGCAGATTACGCGCAGAAAAAAAGGATCTCAAGAAGATCCTTTGATCTTTT
CTACGGGGTCTGACGCTCAGTGGAACGACGCGCGCGTAACTCACGTTAAGGGATTTTGGTCATGAGCTTG
CGCCGTCCCGTCAAGTCAGCGTAATGCTCTGCTTTTACCAATGCTTAATCAGTGAGGCACCTATCTCAGC
GATCTGTCTATTTCGTTCATCCATAGTTGCCTGACTCCCCGTCGTGTAGATAACTACGATACGGGAGGGC
TTACCATCTGGCCCCAGCGCTGCGATGATACCGCGAGAACCACGCTCACCGGCTCCGGATTTATCAGCAA
TAAACCAGCCAGCCGGAAGGGCCGAGCGCAGAAGTGGTCCTGCAACTTTATCCGCCTCCATCCAGTCTAT
TAATTGTTGCCGGGAAGCTAGAGTAAGTAGTTCGCCAGTTAATAGTTTGCGCAACGTTGTTGCCATCGCT
ACAGGCATCGTGGTGTCACGCTCGTCGTTTGGTATGGCTTCATTCAGCTCCGGTTCCCAACGATCAAGGC
GAGTTACATGATCCCCCATGTTGTGCAAAAAAGCGGTTAGCTCCTTCGGTCCTCCGATCGTTGTCAGAAG
TAAGTTGGCCGCAGTGTTATCACTCATGGTTATGGCAGCACTGCATAATTCTCTTACTGTCATGCCATCC
GTAAGATGCTTTTCTGTGACTGGTGAGTACTCAACCAAGTCATTCTGAGAATAGTGTATGCGGCGACCGA
GTTGCTCTTGCCCGGCGTCAATACGGGATAATACCGCGCCACATAGCAGAACTTTAAAAGTGCTCATCAT
TGGAAAACGTTCTTCGGGGCGAAAACTCTCAAGGATCTTACCGCTGTTGAGATCCAGTTCGATGTAACCC
ACTCGTGCACCCAACTGATCTTCAGCATCTTTTACTTTCACCAGCGTTTCTGGGTGAGCAAAAACAGGAA
GGCAAAATGCCGCAAAAAAGGGAATAAGGGCGACACGGAAATGTTGAATACTCATATTCTTCCTTTTTCA
ATATTATTGAAGCATTTATCAGGGTTATTGTCTCATGAGCGGATACATATTTGAATGTATTTAGAAAAAT
AAACAAATAGGGGTCAGTGTTACAACCAATTAACCAATTCTGAACATTATCGCGAGCCCATTTATACCTG
AATATGGCTCATAACACCCCTTGTTTGCCTGGCGGCAGTAGCGCGGTGGTCCCACCTGACCCCATGCCGA
ACTCAGAAGTGAAACGCCGTAGCGCCGATGGTAGTGTGGGGACTCCCCATGCGAGAGTAGGGAACTGCCA
GGCATCAAATAAAACGAAAGGCTCAGTCGAAAGACTGGGCCTTTCGCCCGGGCTAATTATGGGGTGTCGC
CCTTATTCGACTCTATAGTGAAGTTCCTATTCTCTAGAAAGTATAGGAACTTCTGAAGTGGGGATTTAAA
TGCGGCCGCGCTGAGGGTTTAATGGAATAGTGACGTTGTGATGCGGTGAGTTCGGCGGTTAGGGGAATGG
TATATGATAAAAAACGGAAACGTGCTTCTTTAATTTAATTGTTTAATATTGTTGCAGATATATAAAAAGG
GGGAAAGAACCGAAGATGTAATTATTTTTTTATCGCCTCAACCTAAAGCAAGCAATAAGGTATAAAGATC
AGGACGTCTCGAGCGCTGATATCTAAATTTGAAGCCACGCAAGTAACTACGTAGGTCAGAGGGGACAAGG
AATAACACTTGACATTTTTCTTTTTTCTTTTTTTTTCTTTTTTTTTTTTTTGTTAATCTTGGCTTCTGTA
CCGTAGCCTCCTGTATACGGTTTTAGATGCAGTATGTTTATCATCGCCGAGAAATTTGGGGGGTGCAAAG
GAATAAAATCTGTGCTGAAATCCGTGCACCGCATCAAACTTTCTCGGAGGATTCTTTGCAGCCGATTAAG
TCCTCAGCGAGCTCGCATGGAATGCGTGCGATGAGCGACCTCATGCTATACCTGAGAAAGCAACCTGACC
TACAGGAAAGAGTTACTCAAGAATAAGAATTTTCGTTTTAAAACCTAAGAGTCACTTTAAAATTTGTATA
CACTTATTTTTTTTATAACTTATTTAATAATAAAAATCATAAATCATAAGAAATTCGCTTATTTAGAAGT
GTCAACAACGTATCTAC
Features (pLannotate 1.2.2; 22 found; start..end, strand, type, name):
     30..219     +  terminator     CYC1 terminator: S. cerevisiae CYC1; transcription terminator for CYC1
    267..300     -  protein_bind   loxP: Cre-mediated recombination occurs in the 8-bp core sequence (GCATACAT). Cre recombinase
    355..698     +  promoter       TEF promoter: Ashbya gossypii TEF promoter
    705..1269    +  CDS            NrsR (fragment): nourseothricin acetyltransferase; Streptomyces noursei nat1; confers resistance to nourseothricin
   1277..1474    +  terminator     TEF terminator: Ashbya gossypii TEF terminator
   1537..1570    -  protein_bind   loxP: Cre-mediated recombination occurs in the 8-bp core sequence (GCATACAT). Cre recombinase
   1614..1632    -  promoter       T7 promoter: promoter for bacteriophage T7 RNA polymerase
   1640..1691    +  CDS            lacZα (fragment): LacZα fragment of β-galactosidase; lacZ fragment
   1855..1875    -  promoter       eft-3 promoter (fragment): eft-3; promoter for the C. elegans elongation factor 1α gene (Mitrovich and Anderson, 2000)
   1989..2342    -  CDS            PTK1 (fragment): PTK1_YEAST - Also known as POT1, STK1. Experimental evidence at protein level: Swiss-Prot protein existence level 1. Essential determinant for low-affinity spermidine transport. From Saccharomyces cerevisiae (strain ATCC 204508 / S288c) (Baker's yeast).
   2384..2417    -  protein_bind   FRT (minimal): supports FLP-mediated excision but not integration (Turan and Bode, 2011) FLP recombinase from the Saccharomyces cerevisiae 2μ plasmid
   2887..2906    +  CDS            lacZα (fragment): LacZα fragment of β-galactosidase; lacZ fragment
   2931..2948    -  terminator     rrnB T2 terminator (fragment): transcription terminator T2 from the E. coli rrnB gene
   3173..3761    -  rep_origin     ori: high-copy-number ColE1/pMB1/pBR322/pUC origin of replication
   3885..4745    -  CDS            AmpR: β-lactamase; bla; confers resistance to ampicillin, carbenicillin, and related antibiotics
   4748..4844    -  promoter       AmpR promoter (fragment): bla
   4874..4898    -  CDS            KanR (fragment): aminoglycoside phosphotransferase; aph(3')-Ia; confers resistance to kanamycin
   4927..5042    +  ncRNA          5S rRNA: Accession: RF00001 - 5S ribosomal RNA
   5046..5086    +  terminator     rrnB T1 terminator (fragment): transcription terminator T1 from the E. coli rrnB gene
   5130..5163    +  protein_bind   FRT (minimal): supports FLP-mediated excision but not integration (Turan and Bode, 2011) FLP recombinase from the Saccharomyces cerevisiae 2μ plasmid
   5483..5501    +  promoter       ADH1 promoter (fragment): S. cerevisiae ADH1; promoter for alcohol dehydrogenase 1
   5703..5868    -  terminator     ADH1 terminator: S. cerevisiae ADH1; transcription terminator for the S. cerevisiae alcohol dehydrogenase 1 (ADH1) gene
