[The description below was written by a language model from this plasmid's Addgene catalogue record and pLannotate feature annotations shown in this document.]
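Description:
pCfB2375 is an empty backbone from the EasyClone 2.0 toolkit, a set of integrative vectors for stable gene expression in Saccharomyces cerevisiae, including industrial strains. It has no yeast replication origin and is meant to insert by homologous recombination at the XI-1 chromosomal site. In E. coli it is propagated as a high-copy plasmid through a ColE1/pUC-type origin and selected with the β-lactamase ampicillin resistance gene. The catalogue lists a backbone size of 6182 bp, whereas the annotated depositor sequence is 5897 nt; the record does not explain the difference.

The yeast selection cassette is natMX: the nourseothricin acetyltransferase gene under the Ashbya gossypii TEF promoter and terminator. This dominant drug marker works in prototrophic strains that lack auxotrophies. It is flanked by two loxP sites in the same orientation, so Cre recombinase can excise the marker after integration and allow it to be reused in further rounds of engineering. A USER cloning site receives the user's promoter and gene fragments. It is not annotated in the feature table, but the divergently oriented ADH1 and CYC1 terminators lie either side of the sequence's numbering origin, which is consistent with a cloning site between them where one or two expression units could be terminated. No yeast promoter for the payload is present, as expected for an empty vector.

The yeast genomic segments annotated only indirectly, such as a PTK1 fragment, probably correspond to the XI-1 homology arms, although the record does not label them. Two minimal FRT sites bracket the bacterial portion, but their role is not stated. Several very short hits (eft-3, KanR, lacZα, ADH1 promoter fragments) are likely annotation remnants rather than functional parts.
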