Addgene plasmid #67546: pCfB2375
Purpose: (Empty Backbone) EasyClone system-based yeast integrative vector carrying loxP-flanked natMX marker, integration into S. cerevisiae XI-1 chromosomal location, USER site for cloning, amp resistance
Depositing lab: Irina Borodina. Depositing organization: Danmarks Tekniske Universitet. Publication: EasyClone 2.0: expanded toolkit of integrative vectors for stable gene expression in industrial Saccharomyces cerevisiae strains. Stovicek V, Borja GM, Forster J, Borodina I. J Ind Microbiol Biotechnol. 2015 Sep 16. 10.1007/s10295-015-1684-8 PubMed 26376869.
Backbone
  Vector backbone: EasyClone
  Backbone size (bp): 6182
  Vector type: Yeast Expression, Cre/Lox ; integrative
Growth in bacteria
  Bacterial resistance: Ampicillin, 100 μg/mL
  Growth temperature: 37°C
  Growth strain: DH5alpha
  Copy number: High Copy
Terms and licenses: Academic/Nonprofit Terms; Industry Terms: Not Available to Industry
How to cite: pCfB2375 was a gift from Irina Borodina (Addgene plasmid # 67546 ; http://n2t.net/addgene:67546 ; RRID:Addgene_67546)
