>Addgene plasmid #67546 | pCfB2375 | addgene partial sequence | sequence record 127885 | L4440 5'-AGCGAGTCAGTGAGCGAG-3'
CAGGCATCAAACTAAGCAGAAGGCCCCTGACGGATGGCCTTTTTGCGTTTCTACAAACTCTTTCTGTGTT
GTAAAACGACGGCCAGTCTTAAGCTCGGGCCCCCTGGGCGGTTCTGATAACGAGTAATCGTTAATCCGCA
AATAACGTAAAAACCCGCTTCGGCGGGTTTTTTTATGGGGGGAGTTTAGGGAAAGAGCATTTGTCAGAAT
ATTTAAGGGCGCCTGTCACTTTGCTTGATATATGAGAATTATTTAACCTTATAAATGAGAAAAAAGCAAC
GCACTTTAAATAAGATACGTTGCTTTTTCGATTGATGAACACCTATAATTAAACTATTCATCTATTATTT
ATGATTTTTTGTATATACAATATTTCTAGTTTGTTAAAGAGAATTAAGAAAATAAATCTCGAAAATAATA
AAGGGAAAATCAGTTTTTGATATCAAAATTATACATGTCAACGATAATACAAAATATAATACAAACTATA
AGATGTTATCAGTATTTATTATGCATTTAGAATAAATTTTGTGTCGCCCTTATTCGACTCACTATAGAAG
TTCCTATTCTCTAGAAAGTATAGGAACTTCACTTCATTTTATTTAAATTTGCGGCCGCGCTGAGGTCTTA
ATCCACACCCACCTCAAACCCATTCCTTAAGAGCCGAGTCCCCATCAGGTCAATGGTAGATATAGCCGCC
CATCCTTCCCCAACGGCCACGGTTTTAGCGTCGTCGCCTCCGCCGCCTCCTCCGGCGCACTCATGTGCCA
GCGGCGAGGCCCTATTTACACTTAGGGAAACCCCGCCGCCCCAACTAGCAACCCTCACGCTTAGCGAAGA
ACCTCCCGCAATTCCCGCAACACCCGCACCTTCCGCTCGCGTTCGTGGCCACTCCCCGCACAGGGTAGTG
CATCACCATCTAAACATTG
