>Addgene plasmid #67546 | pCfB2375 | addgene partial sequence | sequence record 127889 | pENTR-R 5'-ATGGCTCATAACACCCCTTG-3'
GCCGAACTCAGAAGTGAAACGCCGTAGCGCCGATGGTAGTGTGGGGACTCCCCATGCGAGAGTAGGGAAC
TGCCAGGCATCAAATAAAACGAAAGGCTCAGTCGAAAGACTGGGCCTTTCGCCCGGGCTAATTATGGGGT
GTCGCCCTTATTCGACTCTATAGTGAAGTTCCTATTCTCTAGAAAGTATAGGAACTTCTGAAGTGGGGAT
TTAAATGCGGCCGCGCTGAGGGTTTAATGGAATAGTGACGTTGTGATGCGGTGAGTTCGGCGGTTAGGGG
AATGGTATATGATAAAAAACGGAAACGTGCTTCTTTAATTTAATTGTTTAATATTGTTGCAGATATATAA
AAAGGGGGAAAGAACCGAAGATGTAATTATTTTTTTATCGCCTCAACCTAAAGCAAGCAATAAGGTATAA
AGATCAGGACGTCTCGAGCGCTGATATCTAAATTTGAAGCCACGCAAGTAACTACGTAGGTCAGAGGGGA
CAAGGAATAACACTTGACATTTTTCTTTTTTCTTTTTTTTTCTTTTTTTTTTTTTTGTTAATCTTGGCTT
CTGTACCGTAGCCTCCTGTATACGGTTTTAGATGCAGTATGTTTATCATCGCCGAGAAATTTGGGGGGTG
CAAAGGAATAAAATCTGTGCTGAAATCCGTGCACCGCATCAAACTTTCTCGGAGGATTCTTTGCAGCCGA
TTAAGTCCTCAGCGAGCTCGCATGGAATGCGTGCGATGAGCGACCTC
