>Addgene plasmid #67546 | pCfB2375 | addgene partial sequence | sequence record 127891 | pHybLex_rev 5'-GAGTCACTTTAAAATTTGTATACAC-3'
ACTTATTTAATAATAAAAATCATAAATCATAAGAAATTCGCTTATTTAGAAGTGTCAACAACGTATCTAC
CAACGGAATGCGTGCGATCGCGTGCATTCATCCGCTCTAACCGAAAAGGAAGGAGTTAGACAACCTGAAG
TCTAGGTCCCTATTTATTTTTTTATAGTTATGTTAGTATTAAGAACGTTATTTATATTTCAAATTTTTCT
TTTTTTTCTGTACAGACGCGTGTACGCATGTAACATTATACTGAAAACCTTGCTTGAGAAGGTTTTGGGA
CGCTCGAAGATCGCGTCAGCTGAAGCTTCGTACGCTGCAGGTCGACAACCCTTAATATAACTTCGTATAA
TGTATGCTATACGAAGTTATTAGGTCTAGAGATCTGTTTAGCTTGCCTCGTCCCCGCCGGGTCACCCGGC
CAGCGACATGGAGGCCCAGAATACCCTCCTTGACAGTCTTGACGTGCGCAGCTCAGGGGCATGATGTGAC
TGTCGCCCGTACATTTAGCCCATACATCCCCATGTATAATCATTTGCATCCATACATTTTGATGGCCGCA
CGGCGCGAAGCAAAAATTACGGCTCCTCGCTGCAGACCTGCGAGCAGGGAAACGCTCCCCTCACAGACGC
GTTGAATTGTCCCCACGCCGCGCCCCTGTAGAGAAATATAAAAGGTTAGGATTTGCCACTGAGGTTCTTC
TTTCATATACTTCCTTTTAAAATCTTGCTAGGATACAGTTCTCACATCACATCCGAACATAAACAACCAT
GGGTACCACTCTTGACGACACGGCTTACCGGTACCGCACCAGTGTCCCGGGGGACGCCGAGGCCATCGAG
GCACTGGATGGGTCCTTCACCACCGACACCGTTTTCCGCGTCACCGCCACCGGGGACGGCTTCACCCTGC
GGGAGGTGCCGGTGGACCCGCCCCTGACCAAGGTGTTCCCCGACGACGAATCGGACGACGAATCGGACGA
CGGGGAGGACGGCGACCCGGACTCCCGGACGTTCG
